Addgene plasmid #59973: pEF1-puro/hpb1(short)
Purpose: integrin b1 short headpiece expression (beta-I, hybrid, PSI domains) expression
Depositing lab: Timothy Springer. Depositing organization: Boston Children's Hospital.
Backbone
  Vector backbone: pEF1-puro
  Backbone size w/o insert (bp): 6000
  Total vector size (bp): 7400
  Vector type: Mammalian Expression
  Selectable markers: Puromycin
Growth in bacteria
  Bacterial resistance: Ampicillin, 100 μg/mL
  Growth temperature: 37°C
  Growth strain: DH5alpha
  Copy number: High Copy
Gene/Insert
  Gene/Insert name: human integrin b1 (short)
  Species: H. sapiens (human)
  Insert size (bp): 1551
  Entrez Gene: ITGB1 (a.k.a. CD29, FNRB, GPIIA, MDF2, MSK12, VLA-BETA, VLAB)
  Promoter: EF1a promoter
  Tag / fusion protein: Base coiled-coil and His-tag (C terminal on insert)
  Cloning method: Restriction Enzyme; 5′ cloning site BamHI (not destroyed); 3′ cloning site PmeI (not destroyed)
  Sequencing primers: 5′ T7 promoter; 3′ BGH_rev_primer
Terms and licenses: Academic/Nonprofit Terms; Industry Terms: Not Available to Industry
How to cite: pEF1-puro/hpb1(short) was a gift from Timothy Springer (Addgene plasmid # 59973 ; http://n2t.net/addgene:59973 ; RRID:Addgene_59973)
