[The description below was written by a language model from this plasmid's Addgene catalogue record.]
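Description:
pEF1-puro/hpb1(short) is a mammalian expression plasmid built on the pEF1-puro backbone (about 6 kb; roughly 7.4 kb in total with the insert). It is propagated in E. coli as a high-copy plasmid under ampicillin selection, and it carries a puromycin marker so that transfected mammalian cells can be selected or stable lines established. No feature table accompanies the record, so details such as the specific origin of replication, the polyadenylation signal and the promoter driving the puromycin gene are not stated. The listed sequencing primers (a T7 promoter primer upstream and a BGH reverse primer downstream) suggest that these primer sites flank the cloning region.

The payload is a 1551 bp fragment of human integrin β1 (ITGB1, also known as CD29), inserted between BamHI and PmeI sites, both of which are retained, and expressed from the EF1α promoter, a strong constitutive promoter active in many mammalian cell types. The fragment encodes a "short" headpiece comprising the β-I, hybrid and PSI domains rather than the full-length subunit. At its C terminus the insert is fused to a basic ("Base") coiled-coil segment followed by a His-tag. Basic coiled-coil peptides of this kind are generally paired with a complementary acidic coiled-coil on a partner chain to promote heterodimer assembly, which here would presumably be an integrin α subunit fragment supplied from a separate construct, although the record does not name one. The His-tag allows metal-affinity purification. According to the record, the plasmid's purpose is expression of the β1 short headpiece. This is consistent with producing recombinant integrin fragments for biochemical or structural work, though specific applications are not given.
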