>Addgene plasmid #59973 | pEF1-puro/hpb1(short) | depositor partial sequence | sequence record 95356 | pEF1-puro/hpb1(short) sequence 1551 bps
ATGAATTTACAACCAATTTTCTGGATTGGACTGATCAGTTCAGTTTGCTGTGTGTTTGCTCAAACAGATG
AAAATAGATGTTTAAAAGCAAATGCCAAATCATGTGGAGAATGTATACAAGCAGGGCCAAATTGTGGGTG
GTGCACAAATTCAACATTTTTACAGGAAGGAATGCCTACTTCTGCACGATGTGATGATTTAGAAGCCTTA
AAAAAGAAGGGTTGCCCTCCAGATGACATAGAAAATCCCAGAGGCTCCAAAGATATAAAGAAAAATAAAA
ATGTAACCAACCGTAGCAAAGGAACAGCAGAGAAGCTCAAGCCAGAGGATATTACTCAGATCCAACCACA
GCAGTTGGTTTTGCGATTAAGATCAGGGGAGCCACAGACATTTACATTAAAATTCAAGAGAGCTGAAGAC
TATCCCATTGACCTCTACTACCTTATGGACCTGTCTTACTCAATGAAAGACGATTTGGAGAATGTAAAAA
GTCTTGGAACAGATCTGATGAATGAAATGAGGAGGATTACTTCGGACTTCAGAATTGGATTTGGCTCATT
TGTGGAAAAGACTGTGATGCCTTACATTAGCACAACACCAGCTAAGCTCAGGAACCCTTGCACAAGTGAA
CAGAACTGCACCAGCCCATTTAGCTACAAAAATGTGCTCAGTCTTACTAATAAAGGAGAAGTATTTAATG
AACTTGTTGGAAAACAGCGCATATCTGGAAATTTGGATTCTCCAGAAGGTGGTTTCGATGCCATCATGCA
AGTTGCAGTTTGTGGATCACTGATTGGCTGGAGGAATGTTACACGGCTGCTGGTGTTTTCCACAGATGCC
GGGTTTCACTTTGCTGGAGATGGGAAACTTGGTGGCATTGTTTTACCAAATGATGGACAATGTCACCTGG
AAAATAATATGTACACAATGAGCCATTATTATGATTATCCTTCTATTGCTCACCTTGTCCAGAAACTGAG
TGAAAATAATATTCAGACAATTTTTGCAGTTACTGAAGAATTTCAGCCTGTTTACAAGGAGCTGAAAAAC
TTGATCCCTAAGTCAGCAGTAGGAACATTATCTGCAAATTCTAGCAATGTAATTCAGTTGATCATTGATG
CATACAATTCCCTTTCCTCAGAAGTCATTTTGGAAAACGGCAAATTGTCAGAAGGAGTAACAATAAGTTA
CAAATCTTACTGCAAGAACGGGGTGAATGGAACAGGGGAAAATGGAAGAAAATGTTCCAATATTTCCATT
GGAGATGAGGTTCAATTTGAAATTAGCATAACTTCAAATAAGTGTCCAAAAAAGGATTCTGACAGCTTTA
AAATTAGGCCTCTGGGCTTTACGGAGGAAGTAGAGGTTATTCTTCAGTACATCTGTGAATGTGAATCTAG
AGGACTGGAGAATCTTTATTTTCAAGGTGGAAAGAACGCGCAGTGCAAGAAGAAATTGCAGGCGCTGAAG
AAGAAGAACGCTCAGCTTAAGTGGAAACTGCAAGCTCTAAAGAAGAAGCTAGCCCAGGGTGGACATCACC
ATCACCATCAC
