>Addgene plasmid #59973 | pEF1-puro/hpb1(short) | addgene partial sequence | sequence record 97090 | EF1a-F 5'-TCAAGCCTCAGACAGTGGTTC-3'
GTCGTGAGGAATTAGCTTGGGTACTAATACGACTCACTATAGGGAGACCCAAGCTGGCTAGGTAAGCTTG
GTACCGAGCTCGGATCCAAGATGAATTTACAACCAATTTTCTGGATTGGACTGATCAGTTCAGTTTGCTG
TGTGTTTGCTCAAACAGATGAAAATAGATGTTTAAAAGCAAATGCCAAATCATGTGGAGAATGTATACAA
GCAGGGCCAAATTGTGGGTGGTGCACAAATTCAACATTTTTACAGGAAGGAATGCCTACTTCTGCACGAT
GTGATGATTTAGAAGCCTTAAAAAAGAAGGGTTGCCCTCCAGATGACATAGAAAATCCCAGAGGCTCCAA
AGATATAAAGAAAAATAAAAATGTAACCAACCGTAGCAAAGGAACAGCAGAGAAGCTCAAGCCAGAGGAT
ATTACTCAGATCCAACCACAGCAGTTGGTTTTGCGATTAAGATCAGGGGAGCCACAGACATTTACATTAA
AATTCAAGAGAGCTGAAGACTATCCCATTGACCTCTACTACCTTATGGACCTGTCTTACTCAATGAAAGA
CGATTTGGAGAATGTAAAAAGTCTTGGAACAGATCTGATGAATGAAATGAGGAGGATTACTTCGGACTTC
AGAATTGGATTTGGCTCATTTGTGGAAAAGACTGTGATGCCTTACATTAGCACAACACCAGCTAAGCTCA
GGAACCCTTGCACAAGTGAACAGAACTGCACCAGCCCATTTAGCTAC
