>Addgene plasmid #59973 | pEF1-puro/hpb1(short) | addgene partial sequence | sequence record 97092 | BGH-rev 5'-TAGAAGGCACAGTCGAGG-3'
GGTACTTAGTGATGGTGATGGTGATGTCCACCCTGGGCTAGCTTCTTCTTTAGAGCTTGCAGTTTCCACT
TAAGCTGAGCGTTCTTCTTCTTCAGCGCCTGCAATTTCTTCTTGCACTGCGCGTTCTTTCCACCTTGAAA
ATAAAGATTCTCCAGTCCTCTAGATTCACATTCACAGATGTACTGAAGAATAACCTCTACTTCCTCCGTA
AAGCCCAGAGGCCTAATTTTAAAGCTGTCAGAATCCTTTTTTGGACACTTATTTGAAGTTATGCTAATTT
CAAATTGAACCTCATCTCCAATGGAAATATTGGAACATTTTCTTCCATTTTCCCCTGTTCCATTCACCCC
GTTCTTGCAGTAAGATTTGTAACTTATTGTTACTCCTTCTGACAATTTGCCGTTTTCCAAAATGACTTCT
GAGGAAAGGGAATTGTATGCATCAATGATCAACTGAATTACATTGCTAGAATTTGCAGATAATGTTCCTA
CTGCTGACTTAGGGATCAAGTTTTTCAGCTCCTTGTAAACAGGCTGAAATTCTTCAGTAACTGCAAAAAT
TGTCTGAATATTATTTTCACTCAGTTTCTGGACAAGGTGAGCAATAGAAGGATAATCATAATAATGGCTC
ATTGTGTACATATTATTTTCCAGGTGACATTGTCCATCATTTGGTAAAACAATGCCACCAAGTTTCCCAT
CTCCAGCAAAGTGAAACCCGGCATCTGTGGAAAACACCAGCAGCCGTGTAACATTCCTCCAGCCAATCAG
TGATCCACAAACTGCAACTTGCATGATGGCATCG
